Addgene plasmid #43157: I-TAAG
Depositing lab: Chad Cowan & Kiran Musunuru. Depositing organization: Harvard University. Publication: A TALEN Genome-Editing System for Generating Human Stem Cell-Based Disease Models. Ding Q, Lee YK, Schaefer EA, Peters DT, Veres A, Kim K, Kuperwasser N, Motola DL, Meissner TB, Hendriks WT, Trevisan M, Gupta RM, Moisan A, Banks E, Friesen M, Schinzel RT, Xia F, Tang A, Xia Y, Figueroa E, Wann A, Ahfeldt T, Daheron L, Zhang F, Rubin LL, Peng LF, Chung RT, Musunuru K, Cowan CA. Cell Stem Cell. 2012 Dec 12. pii: S1934-5909(12)00645-5. doi: 10.1016/j.stem.2012.11.011. PubMed 23246482.
Backbone
  Vector backbone: pCRII-TOPO
  Backbone manufacturer: Invitrogen
  Backbone size w/o insert (bp): 3973
  Vector type: Bacterial Cloning
Growth in bacteria
  Bacterial resistance: Ampicillin and Kanamycin, 100 & 50 μg/mL
  Growth temperature: 37°C
  Growth strain: Top10
  Copy number: High Copy
Gene/Insert
  Gene/Insert name: I-TAAG
  Species: Synthetic
  Insert size (bp): 424
  Cloning method: TOPO Cloning
  Sequencing primers: 5′ T7; 3′ M13-rev
Terms and licenses: Academic/Nonprofit Terms; Industry Terms: Not Available to Industry
How to cite: I-TAAG was a gift from Chad Cowan & Kiran Musunuru (Addgene plasmid # 43157 ; http://n2t.net/addgene:43157 ; RRID:Addgene_43157)
