[The description below was written by a language model from this plasmid's Addgene catalogue record.]
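Description:
I-TAAG is a bacterial cloning plasmid built on the pCRII-TOPO backbone (about 3.97 kb without insert), a commercial TOPO cloning vector. It is a high-copy plasmid propagated in E. coli and carries both ampicillin and kanamycin resistance, so either or both drugs can be used for selection. No feature table accompanies the record, so the positions of the origin, resistance cassettes and flanking promoters are not documented here. The listed sequencing primers (T7 on the 5′ side and M13 reverse on the 3′ side) are consistent with the standard primer sites that flank the TOPO cloning site in this backbone.

The payload is a 424 bp synthetic insert, also named I-TAAG, introduced by TOPO cloning. The record does not say what this insert encodes. The associated publication describes a TALEN genome-editing system for generating human stem cell-based disease models. In that context, the name and size suggest a pre-assembled block of TAL effector repeats recognising the four-base sequence TAAG, with the "I" prefix possibly marking its position within an ordered repeat array. This interpretation is an inference rather than a stated fact. There is no indication of a mammalian promoter, reporter, tag or nuclease domain in this plasmid, and its classification as a bacterial cloning vector indicates it serves as a storage and source plasmid for a modular DNA part, not as an expression construct. It would most plausibly be used as one member of a library of such parts, from which fragments are taken and combined into full-length TALEN coding sequences in a separate destination vector.
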