>Addgene plasmid #43157 | I-TAAG | depositor partial sequence | sequence record 58422 | I-TAAG sequence 424 bps
CGTCTCCTGACCCCAGAGCAGGTCGTGGCCATTGCCTCGAATGGAGGGGGCAAACAGGCGTTGGAAACCG
TACAACGATTGCTGCCGGTGCTGTGCCAAGCGCACGGACTCACCCCAGAGCAGGTCGTGGCAATCGCCTC
CAACATTGGCGGGAAACAGGCACTCGAGACTGTCCAGCGCCTGCTTCCCGTGCTGTGCCAAGCGCACGGC
CTCACCCCAGAGCAGGTCGTGGCAATCGCCTCCAACATTGGCGGGAAACAGGCACTCGAGACTGTCCAGC
GCCTGCTTCCCGTGCTGTGCCAAGCGCACGGATTAACCCCAGAGCAGGTCGTGGCAATCGCGAGCAATAA
CGGCGGAAAACAGGCTTTGGAAACGGTGCAGAGGCTCCTTCCAGTGCTGTGCCAAGCGCACGGCTTAAGA
GACG
