>Addgene plasmid #43157 | I-TAAG | addgene partial sequence | sequence record 60494 | M13-F20 5'-TGTAAAACGACGGCCAGT-3'
CTATAGGGCGAATTGGGCCCTCTAGATGCATGCTCGAGCGGCCGCCAGTGTGATGGATATCTGCAGAATT
CGCCCTTGCCGTCCTAGCGCGTCTCCTGACCCCAGAGCAGGTCGTGGCCATTGCCTCGAATGGAGGGGGC
AAACAGGCGTTGGAAACCGTACAACGATTGCTGCCGGTGCTGTGCCAAGCGCACGGACTCACCCCAGAGC
AGGTCGTGGCAATCGCCTCCAACATTGGCGGGAAACAGGCACTCGAGACTGTCCAGCGCCTGCTTCCCGT
GCTGTGCCAAGCGCACGGCCTCACCCCAGAGCAGGTCGTGGCAATCGCCTCCAACATTGGCGGGAAACAG
GCACTCGAGACTGTCCAGCGCCTGCTTCCCGTGCTGTGCCAAGCGCACGGATTAACCCCAGAGCAGGTCG
TGGCAATCGCGAGCAATAACGGCGGAAAACAGGCTTTGGAAACGGTGCAGAGGCTCCTTCCAGTGCTGTG
CCAAGCGCACGGCTTAAGAGACGTGGGCACAGGAAAGAAGGGCGAATTCCAGCACACTGGCGGCCGTTAC
TAGTGGATCCGAGCTCGGTACCAAGCTTGATGCATAGCTTGAGTATTCTATAGTGTCACCTAAATAGCTT
GGCGTAATCATGGTCATAGCTGTTTCCTGTGTGAAATTGTTATCCGCTCACAATTCCACACAACATACGA
GCCGGAAGCATAAAGTGTAAAGCCTGGGGTGCCTAATGAGTGAGCTAACTCACATTAATTGCGTTGCGCT
CACTGCCCGCTTTCCAGTCGGGAAACCTGTCGTGCCAGCTGCATTAATGAATCGGCCAACGCGCGGGGAG
AGGCGGTTTGCGTATTGGGCGCTCTTCCGCTTCCTCGCTCACTGACTCGCTGCGCTCGGTCGTTCGGCTG
CGGCGAGCGGTATCAGCTCACTCAAAGGCGGTAATACGGTTATCCACAGAATCAGGGGATAACGCAGGAA
AGAACATGTGAGCAAAAGGCCAGCAAAAGGCCAGGAACCGTAAAAAGGC
